Addgene plasmid #223023: rag2:OS9_CE_pISceI
Purpose: Express OS9 gene in mesenchymal lineage of Zebrafish.
Depositing lab: Alejandro Gutierrez. Depositing organization: Boston Children's Hospital. Publication: A methyltransferase-independent role for METTL1 in tRNA aminoacylation and oncogenic transformation. Ali RH, Orellana EA, Lee SH, Chae YC, Chen Y, Clauwaert J, Kennedy AL, Gutierrez AE, Papke DJ, Valenzuela M, Silverman B, Falzetta A, Ficarro SB, Marto JA, Fletcher CDM, Perez-Atayde A, Alcindor T, Shimamura A, Prensner JR, Gregory RI, Gutierrez A. Mol Cell. 2025 Mar 6;85(5):948-961.e11. doi: 10.1016/j.molcel.2025.01.003. Epub 2025 Jan 31. PubMed 39892392.
Backbone
  Vector backbone: Rag2 plasmid
  Backbone size w/o insert (bp): 12500
  Vector type: Express the insert(gene) in mesenchymal lineage of Zebrafish.
Growth in bacteria
  Bacterial resistance: Ampicillin, 100 μg/mL
  Growth temperature: 37°C
  Growth strain: NEB Stable
  Copy number: Low Copy
Gene/Insert
  Gene/Insert name: OS9
  Species: H. sapiens (human)
  Insert size (bp): 1386
  Entrez Gene: OS9 (a.k.a. ERLEC2, OS-9)
  Promoter: Rag2
  Cloning method: Restriction Enzyme; 5′ cloning site Bcli (unknown if destroyed); 3′ cloning site Acil (unknown if destroyed)
  Sequencing primers: 5′ CTGTGGTAAAGCCATGGTTG; 3′ GCCCTAGTGAGAGCCGTACC
Terms and licenses: Academic/Nonprofit Terms; Industry Terms: Not Available to Industry
How to cite: rag2:OS9_CE_pISceI was a gift from Alejandro Gutierrez (Addgene plasmid # 223023 ; http://n2t.net/addgene:223023 ; RRID:Addgene_223023)
