[The description below was written by a language model from this plasmid's Addgene catalogue record and pLannotate feature annotations shown in this document.]
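Description:
rag2:OS9_CE_pISceI is a zebrafish transgenesis plasmid designed to express human OS9, an endoplasmic reticulum lectin involved in ER quality control and ER-associated degradation, under the control of a Rag2 promoter. The catalogue states that the purpose is expression in the mesenchymal lineage of zebrafish. The "pISceI" in the name suggests a backbone intended for I-SceI meganuclease-assisted transgenesis, but no I-SceI sites are annotated, so this is inferred from the name alone. The backbone carries pBluescript-derived elements: a ColE1/pUC-type origin, an f1 origin, an ampicillin resistance gene with its own promoter, lac promoter/operator and lacZα remnants, MCS fragments, and flanking T3 and T7 promoters. Although the annotated origin is a high-copy type, the record lists the plasmid as low copy and propagated in a recombination-reducing strain, which fits a large construct of about 14.9 kb.

The feature table places the OS9 coding sequence on the forward strand, preceded by roughly 5 kb of unannotated sequence that would accommodate the Rag2 promoter, though the annotation tool did not identify it. The annotated OS9 region spans about 1.8 kb and is flagged as a fragment, whereas the catalogue gives an insert size of 1,386 bp; the record does not explain this difference. SV40 polyadenylation signals lie downstream of OS9. A second cassette sits on the opposite strand and contains a complete EGFP coding sequence. About 1 kb of unannotated sequence lies upstream of EGFP in its reading direction. The promoter for EGFP is not stated, nor is the meaning of "CE" in the name. EGFP presumably serves as a fluorescent marker for identifying transgenic animals. The associated publication concerns oncogenic transformation, consistent with use in zebrafish tumour modelling.
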