Features (pLannotate 1.2.2; 22 found; start..end, strand, type, name):
   5085..6920    +  CDS            OS9 (fragment): OS9_HUMAN - Experimental evidence at protein level: Swiss-Prot protein existence level 1. Lectin which functions in endoplasmic reticulum (ER) quality control and ER-associated degradation (ERAD). May bind terminally misfolded non-glycosylated proteins as well as improperly folded glycoproteins, retain them in the ER, and possibly transfer them to the ubiquitination machinery and promote their degradation. Possible targets include TRPV4. From Homo sapiens (Human).
   6981..7115    -  polyA_signal   SV40 poly(A) signal: SV40 polyadenylation signal
   7136..7270    -  polyA_signal   SV40 poly(A) signal: SV40 polyadenylation signal
   7293..7376    -  CDS            large T antigen (fragment): large T antigen from SV40 (simian virus 40)
   7392..7524    +  polyA_signal   SV40 poly(A) signal: SV40 polyadenylation signal
   7529..7546    +  promoter       T7 promoter (fragment): promoter for bacteriophage T7 RNA polymerase
   7575..8291    -  CDS            EGFP: EGFP is a basic (constitutively fluorescent) green fluorescent protein published in 1996, derived from Aequorea victoria. It is reported to be a rapidly-maturing weak dimer with moderate acid sensitivity.
   9378..9461    -  CDS            large T antigen (fragment): large T antigen from SV40 (simian virus 40)
   9472..9494    -  misc_feature   MCS (fragment): pBluescript multiple cloning site
   9513..9534    -  misc_feature   MCS (fragment): pBluescript multiple cloning site
   9543..9561    -  promoter       T7 promoter: promoter for bacteriophage T7 RNA polymerase
   9569..9724    +  CDS            lacZα (fragment): LacZα fragment of β-galactosidase; lacZ fragment
   9755..10183   -  rep_origin     f1 ori (sequence partly withheld): f1 bacteriophage origin of replication; arrow indicates direction of (+) strand synthesis
  10210..10314   +  promoter       AmpR promoter: bla
  10315..11175   +  CDS            AmpR: β-lactamase; bla; confers resistance to ampicillin, carbenicillin, and related antibiotics
  11346..11934   +  rep_origin     ori: high-copy-number ColE1/pMB1/pBR322/pUC origin of replication
  12117..12209   +  CDS            lacI (fragment): lac repressor; lacI; The lac repressor binds to the lac operator to inhibit transcription in E. coli. This inhibition can be relieved by adding lactose or isopropyl-β-D-thiogalactopyranoside (IPTG).
  12222..12243   +  protein_bind   CAP binding site: CAP binding activates transcription in the presence of cAMP. E. coli catabolite activator protein
  12258..12288   +  promoter       lac promoter: promoter for the E. coli lac operon
  12292..12314   +  protein_bind   lac operator (fragment): The lac repressor binds to the lac operator to inhibit transcription in E. coli. This inhibition can be relieved by adding lactose or isopropyl-β-D-thiogalactopyranoside (IPTG). lac repressor encoded by lacI
  12357..12375   +  promoter       T3 promoter: promoter for bacteriophage T3 RNA polymerase
  12388..12407   -  misc_feature   MCS (fragment): pBluescript multiple cloning site
>Addgene plasmid #223023 | rag2:OS9_CE_pISceI | addgene full sequence | sequence record 448439 | Addgene NGS Result
ATATTATACAATCACAGGCAATTAAAAGATGTTTAAAGTTCAATTTAGTTTTAATTAATATGTTATATAA
AACTAATCTGTTTTAAATGTATATTTATGATTTTAGCTTTAGCTAGCCTCTTGACCAGCAGCTGAAGTGT
CCGGCAAGTACCTAAAAGGGAGACCACATGGGAAAGCTAGGTTGCTCCCGGAAGAGGTGTTAGTAAACCA
GCAGGTCTACCTGTGGTCTGTGTGGGTCCTAATGCCCCAGTATAAACCAGCAGGTCAACCTGTGGTCTGT
GTGGGTCCTAATGCCCCAGTATAAACCAGCAGGTCAACCTGTGGTCTGTGTGGGTCCTAATGCCCCAGTA
TAAACCAGCAGGTCAACCTGTGGTCTGTGTGGGTCCTAATGCCCCAGTATAAACCAGCAGGTCAACCTGT
GGTCTGTGTGGGTCCTAATGCCCCAGTATAAACCAGCAGGTCAACCTGTGGTCTGTGTGGGTCCTAATGC
CCCGGTAYAAACCAGCATGTCAACCTGTGGTCTGTGTGGGTCCTAATGCCCCGGTATAAACCAGCAGATC
AACCTGTGGTCTGTGTGGGTCCTAATGCCCCAGTATAAACCAGCAGATCAACCTGTGGTCTGTGTGGGTC
CTAAWGTCCCNAGGNATAAACCAGCATGTCAACCTGTGGTCTGTGTGGGTCCTAATGCCCCGGTATAAAC
CAGCAGATCAACCTGTGGTCTGTGTGGGTCCTAATGCCCCAGGATAAACCAGCAGGTCAACCTGTGGTCT
GTGTGGGTCCTAATGCCCCAGTATAAACCAGCAGGTCAACCTGTGGTCTGTGTGGGTCCTAATGCCCCAG
TATATTGATGGAGACTCTATACTGCTCGGTGAGCTCCATCTTTCGGATAAGATGTTAAAACAAGGTCCCG
ACTCTCTGTGGTGGTAAAAAATTCCCAGGATGTCCTTCCTACCCTGGCATCCTGGACAAATTTGCTCACT
GTCCTCTGTCCATCATGGCCTCCTAACCATCCCCATATCATAATTGGCTTTATCACTCTAGCTGGGGCCG
AAATCGCATACTTCCATTTTATGAGGTACGCTAAAATCAGTATGCGAGCCAAGTAATATGTCCGAATACT
TCCGGCGAGATTCTAGAGTGTGCATTCGATGCACGCTACGCTATTCCATGATGCCCCGTGAGAGAATTCT
TGAATCGGAGAGAAGCAACGCAACTCATGCGGGTAGGTTACGTGACGATGACATATTGGCGGATGTAGTA
CGTCCAAGTTCCATTCATACTGCTCACATTCATATTTTATAGAATGTTCTTTTCCCACAGCCAAGTAGTA
AGTTTAAATTCAAATACAGTACCTACTAAGTAGTAGTAGACGGTTTCGGACGCAGCCCCTGTCTCCTCTC
CACCAATATACTGGTGTGTAGTGTGCGGTCTGGTGCAATATGGCTGCCATCGCGTCATCCAGGTGGATGC
TGCACACTGGTGGTTGATGAGGAGATTTTGCCCAAAAAAGTGTTTTGAGTTTCCAGAAAAGCGCGATATA
AATGTAAGGAATTATCATTAGCTTATTATAATGGAACTTTCTGGATAACTTGTGCCAGAGCTAGGGGCCA
TTAAAACTTTGCCCTGGGGTACCTCAGGGAGCTGCAAGGAAGTGCTATAGGGCTAATGAAATGTTTGGGG
GAAAAAAAAAAATTTTATAAGTAAAAATAAAACTAAAATAATTAATAATTTCATTGTTGAAAATTATAGT
AAAATTGATAAACAAGATAAGCAGCATTAGTATAAAAAACTAAAAACAAACGTAATTTAAAATAATTAAA
TTGTTTTAAATAAATTATACAAAATAATGTTTACAACGACACGGTGGTGCAGTAGGTAGTGCTGTCGCCA
GCAAAGCAAGAAGGTCGCTGGTTCGAGCCTCAGCTGGATCACTTGATGTTTCTGTGTGGAGCATTCGCGT
GCGTTTAACCCCAGATTAATAAAGAGACTAAGCCGAAAAGAAAATAAATGTATGAAAATGTTTACGTAAA
ATGTAAATAAATGCATGATTAATAAAATATATGAATTTTAAAGATTGAGGTAGAATTGTTTTATTATTCA
CACATTTGGTTATTTTTAATCAGTGACAACTTGTGATGCTCTTTATATTGTTTATTACGCTACTTTGAAT
ATTCAGTCTCAAATTGCATGTAAATACGACTTCAAAGCAGAATTAGTTTAATTTAATTGCCTGTAAACAG
TGTTGTACTTTGATGGTGATTGTCTGATAATAATATGATTTCACTATTTAAAATTTGAAAAAAAAAAATC
TGAAAAATACTCACCGGCCACTTTATTAGGTACACCTGTCTAACTGCTTGTTAACGTAAATTTCTAATCA
GCCAATCACCAGGCAGCAACTCAGTGCATTTAGGCATGTAGACATGGTCAAGACGATCTGCTGCAGTTCA
AAGCGAGCATCAGAATGGAGAAGCAAGGTGATTTAAGTGACTTTAAACGTGACGTGTTTGTTGGTGCCAG
ACGGGCTGGTCTGAGTATTTCAGAAACTGCTGATTTACTGGGGTTTTCACACACAAACATCTCTGGGGTT
TACAGAGAATGGTCCAAAAAAAGATAATATCCAGTGAGCGGCAGTTCTGTGGGGGCAAATGTCTTGTTGA
TGCCAGAGGTCAGAGGAGAATGGCCTGACTGGTTCCAGCTGATAGAAAGGCAACAGTAATTCAAATAACC
ACTCGTTAGAACTGAGGCATGCAGAAGAGCACCTTTGAACACAACATGTCGAACCTTGAGGCGGGTGGGC
TACAGCAGCTCAAGACCACATCGGGTGCCACTCCTGTCAGCTAAGAACAGGAAACTGAGGCTACAATTCG
CACAGGCTCAACATAAGTAGACAATAGAAGATTGAACATTATGTTGCCTGGTCAGATGGATACATTCTAC
CTTGTATCAACAGTTCAGGCTGGTGATGGTGGTGTAATGGTGTGGGGGATATATTCTTGGCACACTTTGG
GCCCATTAGTACCAATTAACCATCGTGTCAACGCCACAGCCTAACTGAGTATTGTTGCTGACCATGTTCA
TTTCTTTTTGACCACAGTGTACCCATCTTCTGATGGCTACTTCCTGCAGGATAATGCACCATGTCATAAA
GCGTGAATGATCTCAGACTGGTTTCTTGAACATGACAATGAGTTCACTGTGCTCGAATGACCTCCACAGT
CACCAGATCTCAATCCAATAGAGCGCCTTTGGGGTGTGGTAGAATGGAAGATTCGCATCCTGGATGTGCA
GCCGACAAATCTGCATGATGCTAGCATGTCAATATGGACCAAAATCTCTGAGGAATTTTCCAGTACCTGG
TTGAAATGCAAAAGGAAGGGAATCTATGCTAAGGCAAAAAGAGGTCCAACCCAGTACTAGTGGGGTGTAC
ATAATAAAGTGGCCGGTGAGTGTATATTGTTAAGGATATCTAGATAATCCAAATAATTTACAGCACTATT
TAAAAAAAAAACTTTATGTCACCAAGTCTGCATTTATTTGATCACAATTACAGTCGAAAAAGCAATATCG
GGATACATTGTTTCCATTTAAAATAACTATATTATATTTTAAATATTTTTGACAATGTTATTTCTTTAAT
GCCAAAGCTAAATTGTATTCAATCTGAATTTTAGTGTCACATGATCCTTCAGAAAATATTAACACATTGC
TAAAAATGTATATTATTATCAATTTGGATTTTTTTTTTTTTTTTGTATATTAACCTATGCTATTGGTTAC
TATACAAAAGTATTACTGTGAATATATGCATATACAGAACCGTATCAAGCGCGGGGGGTGGTTGGGTTAT
GTCCCCATTTGGAAAGACCTGGAAACATTCATAATGACTAAAATTGCACGGAAAAATATAATATCTATGA
GTATTGCTGATCAGCAGCACAAAACCAGAACTCCATATTAATAAACAGCCAATGATGCAGTGAGTTTGTG
CATGTTTTCATTCAAACTCGTGTGATTGTGCTCAAACACCTGTTGTGAGCAGCAGTTGCAAACAGTAAAC
CTCAAGAGGAGCCAGTCAACCTTCACAAACACTCAACCTCTGGCTCACTCACTAAACAATTCGCGTTAAT
ATCTAAAATAAAAATTTCCAGCACCAAACAGCTCTCAGATTTCGGAGTACACTGACCAAGAGGTAAGAAG
TAACGTTACATTACTAGGACGACTATTGTAAGACTAGATATGTAATATTTGGAAGCGTACGTGTTTTAAG
TGACATATAGAGTAGAGGAACTGATGGAAATACGATTTGCATAATGTAAAATGATATATATTAAAATATA
GGCTACAGTAGGTAACGTGGTTTACATATAACGTTACTGTGTTAATGTAGTGCTCAGTTACTCGTGTTGA
CAGTTATTATTAGTGCTTGCTAATTTGTTTGTTAATGCTTCTCTTGCGTATTTGATTACCTTCAGGCGAA
TCTAAAACATATCAGATGTAGAAACGGCAGAAAAATGTTGAAGAAAATACGAGAATAGTAGCTTTTGGAG
CACATAGAAAAGTACATCAGATAAAGCCTACCGTTTAAACGCAGACGCCGCTCTCGCACTGAATGCTGGG
TACTGTAGTCCTTATATTGTATGCTTAATGTGCGTCTCAACGGGAAACTAGAGTTAGGAAAACTACAATT
TCCTGTGGAAAATGTTTCTGTTTTCGGGGAAACAGCGAAAGAAAGATATGGTTCCGCGTTTTTTTCTTAC
TTTGAATAATAAAATAAGACCTAACTACACACTTCGCTTACTCTTATGCTAATTTGAAGCACTAGCATTC
TTTGATACAATGATAATCATTTAAACATCACAGTTATACTACAAATACTATGGTTAAACTATGTCTAGTG
TAGTGTAACACTATGGTTGCCATTGTTATCTTTAAGTTTAAGTATTATCTGTGGTAAAGCCATGGTTGGT
TTTTATAAGAGGTAATAAAATTAACATTGTACAATTAAATGACTATAAATTAATGTTTTTTTTTATTTTT
TTTACACAGCTACCTTCAAAAAGGGATCAGAAGGGGAACGAAAGATGGCGGCGGAAACGCTGCTGTCCAG
TTTGTTAGGACTGCTGCTTCTGGGACTCCTGTTACCCGCAAGTCTGACCGGCGGTGTCGGGAGCCTGAAC
CTGGAGGAGCTGAGTGAGATGCGTTATGGGATCGAGATCCTGCCGTTGCCTGTCATGGGAGGGCAGAGCC
AATCTTCGGACGTGGTGATTGTCTCCTCTAAGTACAAACAGCGCTATGAGTGTCGCCTGCCAGCTGGAGC
TATTCACTTCCAGCGTGAAAGGGAGGAGGAAACACCTGCTTACCAAGGGCCTGGGATCCCTGAGTTGTTG
AGCCCAATGAGAGATGCTCCCTGCTTGCTGAAGACAAAGGACTGGTGGACATATGAATTCTGTTATGGAC
GCCACATCCAGCAATACCACATGGAAGATTCAGAGATCAAAGGTGAAGTCCTCTATCTCGGCTACTACCA
ATCAGCCTTCGACTGGGATGATGAAACAGCCAAGGCCTCCAAGCAGCATCGTCTTAAACGCTACCACAGC
CAGACCTATGGCAATGGGTCCAAGTGCGACCTTAATGGGAGGCCCCGGGAGGCCGAGGTTCGGTTCCTCT
GTGACGAGGGTGCAGGTATCTCTGGGGACTACATCGATCGCGTGGACGAGCCCTTGTCCTGCTCTTATGT
GCTGACCATTCGCACTCCTCGGCTCTGCCCCCACCCTCTCCTCCGGCCCCCACCCAGTGCTGCACCGCAG
GCCATCCTCTGTCACCCTTCCCTACAGCCTGAGGAGTACATGGCCTACGTTCAGAGGCAAGCCGACTCAA
AGCAGTATGGAGATAAAATCATAGAGGAGCTGCAAGATCTAGGCCCCCAAGTGTGGAGTGAGACCAAGTC
TGGGGTGGCACCCCAAAAGATGGCAGGTGCGAGCCCGACCAAGGATGACAGTAAGGACTCAGATTTCTGG
AAGATGCTTAATGAGCCAGAGGACCAGGCCCCAGGAGGGGAGGAGGTGCCGGCTGAGGAGCAGGACCCAA
GCCCTGAGGCAGCAGATTCAGCTTCTGGTGCTCCCAATGATTTTCAGAACAACGTGCAGGTCAAAGTCAT
TCGAAGCCCTGCGGATTTGATTCGATTCATAGAGGAGCTGAAAGGTGGAACAAAAAAGGGGAAGCCAAAT
ATAGGCCAAGAGCAGCCTGTGGATGATGCTGCAGAAGTCCCTCAGAGGGAACCAGAGAAGGAAAGGGGTG
ATCCAGAACGGCAGAGAGAGATGGAAGAAGAGGAGGATGAGGATGAGGATGAGGATGAAGATGAGGATGA
ACGGCAGTTACTGGGAGAATTTGAGAAGGAACTGGAAGGGATCCTGCTTCCGTCAGACCGAGACCGGCTC
CGTTCGGAGGTGAAGGCTGGCATGGAGCGGGAACTGGAAAACATCATCCAGGAGACAGAGAAAGAGCTGG
ACCCAGATGGGCTGAAGAAGGAGTCAGAGCGGGATCGGGCAATGCTGGCTCTCACATCCACTCTCAACAA
ACTCATCAAAAGACTGGAGGAAAAACAGAGTCCAGAGCTGGTGAAGAAGCACAAGAAAAAGAGGGTTGTC
CCCAAAAAGCCTCCCCCATCACCCCAACCTACAGGGAAAATTGAGATCAAAATTGTCCGCCCATGGGCTG
AAGGGACTGAAGAGGGTGCACGTTGGCTGACTGATGAGGACACGAGAAACCTCAAGGAGATCTTCTTCAA
TATCTTGGTGCCGGGAGCTGAAGAGGCCCAGAAGGAACGCCAGCGGCAGAAAGAGCTGGAGAGCAATTAC
CGCCGGGTGTGGGGCTCTCCAGGTGGGGAGGGCACAGGGGACCTGGACGAATTTGACTTCTGAGACCAAC
ACTACACTTGACCCTTCACGGAATCCAGACTCTTCCTGGACGGCGATGATGATCCAGACATGATAAGATA
CATTGATGAGTTTGGACAAACCACAACTAGAATGCAGTGAAAAAAATGCTTTATTTGTGAAATTTGTGAT
GCTATTGCTTTATTTGTAACCATTATAAGCTGCAATAAACAAGTTAACAACAACAATTCGATGATGATCC
AGACATGATAAGATACATTGATGAGTTTGGACAAACCACAACTAGAATGCAGTGAAAAAAATGCTTTATT
TGTGAAATTTGTGATGCTATTGCTTTATTTGTAACCATTATAAGCTGCAATAAACAAGTTAACAACAACA
ATTGCATTCATTTTATGTTTCAGGTTCAGGGGGAGGTGTGGGAGGTTTTTTAAAGCAAGTAAAACCTCTA
CAAATGTGGTATGGCTGATTATGATCCTCTAGATCAGATCTCTTGTTTATTGCAGCTTATAATGGTTACA
AATAAAGCAATAGCATCACAAATTTCACAAATAAAGCATTTTTTTCACTGCATTCTAGTTGTGGTTTGTC
CAAACTCATCAATGTATCTTATCATGTCTGGATCTACGTAATACGACTCACTATAGTTCTAGAGGCTCGA
GAGGGGCCGCTTTACTTGTACAGCTCGTCCATGCCGAGAGTGATCCCGGCGGCGGTCACGAACTCCAGCA
GGACCATGTGATCGCGCTTCTCGTTGGGGTCTTTGCTCAGGGCGGACTGGGTGCTCAGGTAGTGGTTGTC
GGGCAGCAGCACGGGGCCGTCGCCGATGGGGGTGTTCTGCTGGTAGTGGTCGGCGAGCTGCACGCTGCCG
TCCTCGATGTTGTGGCGGATCTTGAAGTTCACCTTGATGCCGTTCTTCTGCTTGTCGGCCATGATATAGA
CGTTGTGGCTGTTGTAGTTGTACTCCAGCTTGTGCCCCAGGATGTTGCCGTCCTCCTTGAAGTCGATGCC
CTTCAGCTCGATGCGGTTCACCAGGGTGTCGCCCTCGAACTTCACCTCGGCGCGGGTCTTGTAGTTGCCG
TCGTCCTTGAAGAAGATGGTGCGCTCCTGGACGTAGCCTTCGGGCATGGCGGACTTGAAGAAGTCGTGCT
GCTTCATGTGGTCGGGGTAGCGGCTGAAGCACTGCACGCCGTAGGTCAGGGTGGTCACGAGGGTGGGCCA
GGGCACGGGCAGCTTGCCGGTGGTGCAGATGAACTTCAGGGTCAGCTTGCCGTAGGTGGCATCGCCCTCG
CCCTCGCCGGACACGCTGAACTTGTGGCCGTTTACGTCGCCGTCCAGCTCGACCAGGATGGGCACCACCC
CGGTGAACAGCTCTTCGCCCTTGCTCACCATGGTCACTGTCTGCTTTGCTGTTGGTCTGGGCTCCTGGGT
CACTGGCTTACTAATGGAGTCTTTATGTATGAGGACTCTTATCAATTGTTCTTCTATAAAGGTCTGCAGT
GTTTCTGTTCGTCCCCTACATGGACACCCAGAGCCTCCTAAATACAGGAGCCCTGATAACTGCACAAGTG
CTCAGATTCCAGCAGGGTGGAAATGAGATAAAGTGTGCAGATGGGGAGGGGGACGTGAATGAGAGATTTG
AGGGATGAAAAGGATGGATGAACGCATTGAAAATAGCCCCTTTCACAAAATAATACCAGTAAATTGTCAT
ATAATTAATGACCAGACCTTTACCTGTAAATGATGTGATGTTCATATACAGAAGAATGCCAACAATTTAC
AGATGATTTTACAAATTCTTAATTTTCCTTTTCTAAATGGATTTGTTCACACATTATCTCTTCAAAGCAA
TTGAATTTTCTGGAAAAGATTGGCTGTGTGTGTAAAAGGTGCTACTGAGGAATTTAATGTGACATGGAAT
GAAGCAAACAGCAGCCTAAGACAGGATGGCAGGAAAAATGTCACATGTTTAAAATAAGAGTGAAACCAAC
GACCTGGACTTATAGAGACTGTGTGTCCTTAGGCAAAGCTCTTGTACAAACAGTGCTTGTGACTGTGAAA
TTCGGGGTTTGCCTGGATTGTGTTAAATGTGTGCTTGGATGTATCATAAAAAAGAATCGGTTCTCTGTAT
TTGACATTTTCTGTAATTTATCTAAAGTTACAACTGGCTATGCCTGATTTTTATCACTATTGAATCAATC
ATTTTAAAGAATGTTAAGTCTGCTGATTTGGAGAGCTCATTTACATTTATTTTGAATGTCTCTTATTTAA
CACAACTGATTTAAGCTTTAGATCTGCGAAGATACGGCCACGGGTGCTCTTGATCCTGTGGCTGATTTTG
GACTGTGCTGCTCGCAGCTGCTGATGAATCACATACTTCCTCCATTTTCTTCCACTGATTGACTGTTATA
ATTTCCCTAATTTCCAGGTCAAGGTGCTGTGCATTGTGGTAATAGATGTGACATGATTGCATTCATTTTA
TGTTTCAGGTTCAGGGGGAGGTGTGGGAGGTTTTTTAAAGCAAGTAAAACCTCTACAAATGTGGTATGGC
TGATTATGATCCTCTAGATCAGATCCACTAGTTCTAGAGCGGCCATTACCCTGTTATCCCTAGGCCGCCA
CCGCGGTGGAGCTCCAATTCGCCCTATAGTGAGTCGTATTACGCGCGCTCACTGGCCGTCGTTTTACAAC
GTCGTGACTGGGAAAACCCTGGCGTTACCCAACTTAATCGCCTTGCAGCACATCCCCCTTTCGCCAGCTG
GCGTAATAGCGAAGAGGCCCGCACCGATCGCCCTTCCCAACAGTTGCGCAGCCTGAATGGCGAATGGAAA
TTGTAAGCGTTAATATTTTGTTAAAATTCGCGTTAAATTTTTGTTAAATCAGCTCATTTTTTAACCAATA
GGCCGAAATCGGCAAAATCCCTTATAAATCAAAAGAATAGACCGAGATAGGGT
[37 nt withheld, positions 9854-9890]
AAAGAACGTGGACTCCAACGTCAAAGG
[49 nt withheld, positions 9918-9966]
T
[91 nt withheld, positions 9968-10058]
G
[124 nt withheld, positions 10060-10183]
CAGGTGGCACTTTTCGGGGAAATGTGCGCGGAACCCCTATTTGTTTATTTTTCTAAATACATTCAAATAT
GTATCCGCTCATGAGACAATAACCCTGATAAATGCTTCAATAATATTGAAAAAGGAAGAGTATGAGTATT
CAACATTTCCGTGTCGCCCTTATTCCCTTTTTTGCGGCATTTTGCCTTCCTGTTTTTGCTCACCCAGAAA
CGCTGGTGAAAGTAAAAGATGCTGAAGATCAGTTGGGTGCACGAGTGGGTTACATCGAACTGGATCTCAA
CAGCGGTAAGATCCTTGAGAGTTTTCGCCCCGAAGAACGTTTTCCAATGATGAGCACTTTTAAAGTTCTG
CTATGTGGCGCGGTATTATCCCGTATTGACGCCGGGCAAGAGCAACTCGGTCGCCGCATACACTATTCTC
AGAATGACTTGGTTGAGTACTCACCAGTCACAGAAAAGCATCTTACGGATGGCATGACAGTAAGAGAATT
ATGCAGTGCTGCCATAACCATGAGTGATAACACTGCGGCCAACTTACTTCTGACAACGATCGGAGGACCG
AAGGAGCTAACCGCTTTTTTGCACAACATGGGGGATCATGTAACTCGCCTTGATCGTTGGGAACCGGAGC
TGAATGAAGCCATACCAAACGACGAGCGTGACACCACGATGCCTGTAGCAATGGCAACAACGTTGCGCAA
ACTATTAACTGGCGAACTACTTACTCTAGCTTCCCGGCAACAATTAATAGACTGGATGGAGGCGGATAAA
GTTGCAGGACCACTTCTGCGCTCGGCCCTTCCGGCTGGCTGGTTTATTGCTGATAAATCTGGAGCCGGTG
AGCGTGGGTCTCGCGGTATCATTGCAGCACTGGGGCCAGATGGTAAGCCCTCCCGTATCGTAGTTATCTA
CACGACGGGGAGTCAGGCAACTATGGATGAACGAAATAGACAGATCGCTGAGATAGGTGCCTCACTGATT
AAGCATTGGTAACTGTCAGACCAAGTTTACTCATATATACTTTAGATTGATTTAAAACTTCATTTTTAAT
TTAAAAGGATCTAGGTGAAGATCCTTTTTGATAATCTCATGACCAAAATCCCTTAACGTGAGTTTTCGTT
CCACTGAGCGTCAGACCCCGTAGAAAAGATCAAAGGATCTTCTTGAGATCCTTTTTTTCTGCGCGTAATC
TGCTGCTTGCAAACAAAAAAACCACCGCTACCAGCGGTGGTTTGTTTGCCGGATCAAGAGCTACCAACTC
TTTTTCCGAAGGTAACTGGCTTCAGCAGAGCGCAGATACCAAATACTGTTCTTCTAGTGTAGCCGTAGTT
AGGCCACCACTTCAAGAACTCTGTAGCACCGCCTACATACCTCGCTCTGCTAATCCTGTTACCAGTGGCT
GCTGCCAGTGGCGATAAGTCGTGTCTTACCGGGTTGGACTCAAGACGATAGTTACCGGATAAGGCGCAGC
GGTCGGGCTGAACGGGGGGTTCGTGCACACAGCCCAGCTTGGAGCGAACGACCTACACCGAACTGAGATA
CCTACAGCGTGAGCTATGAGAAAGCGCCACGCTTCCCGAAGGGAGAAAGGCGGACAGGTATCCGGTAAGC
GGCAGGGTCGGAACAGGAGAGCGCACGAGGGAGCTTCCAGGGGGAAACGCCTGGTATCTTTATAGTCCTG
TCGGGTTTCGCCACCTCTGACTTGAGCGTCGATTTTTGTGATGCTCGTCAGGGGGGCGGAGCCTATGGAA
AAACGCCAGCAACGCGGCCTTTTTACGGTTCCTGGCCTTTTGCTGGCCTTTTGCTCACATGTTCTTTCCT
GCGTTATCCCCTGATTCTGTGGATAACCGTATTACCGCCTTTGAGTGAGCTGATACCGCTCGCCGCAGCC
GAACGACCGAGCGCAGCGAGTCAGTGAGCGAGGAAGCGGAAGAGCGCCCAATACGCAAACCGCCTCTCCC
CGCGCGTTGGCCGATTCATTAATGCAGCTGGCACGACAGGTTTCCCGACTGGAAAGCGGGCAGTGAGCGC
AACGCAATTAATGTGAGTTAGCTCACTCATTAGGCACCCCAGGCTTTACACTTTATGCTTCCGGCTCGTA
TGTTGTGTGGAATTGTGAGCGGATAACAATTTCACACAGGAAACAGCTATGACCATGATTACGCCAAGCG
CGCAATTAACCCTCACTAAAGGGAACAAAAGCTGGGTACCGGGCCCCCCCTCGAATTACCCTGTTATCCC
TATCGAGCAAAATCAATCCTAATGTAAAATAGTATACGTTCATCATTATAATGCAAACACTGTAGAACTG
TTGTGTTGTGCCTTGCATTTCATTCTCAGTTTCTTATCGTCTGTCTCTTTTTACGACAGAGCTAGAAAAA
ACTAGCCTTCATTTGCCATCGCCGTATGCAAATCCACTCCAGAACTCAACAGGTTTGTTCTGCGGCGGGT
GTAAGTGTGAACACCGGCATGTAAGTGCGCTTGAGCAGGAGAATAAAGCGCTCAGAGACACCGGAGGAAT
CCTTTATTTTGCGTTGCGCCTCAGGGGATTCGCTGAGCCTTCTCTTCATGGCCCTGCTCTTCAGACACAG
GTGCTCCGCTGTTTGTGTTTTTCACTGTTCTTCAGGCACTCGTGGTTACGGGTTTTTGTTTTGCACTCTT
GCACACACATCTCTCGGCCTCCAAAACAAACACACAACTGCACGAGGGCTCGAAGCCCCCACCGAAAAAC
AAAAACATTATGCTAATGAGGAAGGCACAGCTGTTCCCTTCTTCACTCTCTCTCTCGTTCTTTCAACAAC
AGTCGCCTAATTTCTCTCGTTCCTTTAAAGAGCCGCCAAGCAGAAACAGTTAATGCAAATATAAGCCTGC
GGGAAATAAGGAGAATTTTTACAAAATCCGAGCTTCCCCTCCTGCCAAAATGTGATGTGTGACTCACGCA
TTCGATATTTGGTGTAATGAGAGTGAATCATTCTGCTCCACACCGAACCCGATGCCACAGACCACTCAGA
TGCACACCGAGGAGACTATTTTAACAGCACATTACATCCAGACTGTCACAGATGCATTACCAAGAGTGTG
ATTTCAGTGTCGAATGCAGGTCTTAAAGGAAAATCTGTTGCGATTGCATGTGCGCTAACTAGACACGACC
AACGAATGGGAACAATCTGTGAAATATTATACAATCACAGGCAATTAAAAGATGTTTAAAGTTCAATTTA
GTTTTAATTAATATGTTATATAAAACTAATCTGTTTTAAATGTATATTTATGATTTTAGCTTTAGCTAGC
CTCTTGACCAGCAGCTGAAGTGTCCGGCAAGTACCTAAAAGGGAGACCACATGGGAAAGCTAGGTTGCTC
CCGGAAGAGGTGTTAGTAAACCAGCAGGTCTACCTGTGGTCTGTGTGGGTCCTAATGCCCCAGTATAAAC
CAGCAGGTCAACCTGTGGTCTGTGTGGGTCCTAATGCCCCAGTATAAACCAGCAGGTCTACCTGTGGTCT
GTGTGGGTCCTAATGCCCCAGTATAAACCAGCAGGTCAACCTGTAGTCTGTGTGGGTCCTAATGCCCCAG
TATAAACCAGCAGGTCTACCTGTGGTCTGTGTGGGTCCTAATGCCCCAGTATAAACCAACAGGTCAACCT
GTGATCTGTGTGGGTCCTAATGCCCCAGTATAAACCAGCAGGTCAACCTGTGGTCTGTGTGGGTCCTAAT
GCCCCAGTATAAACCAGCAGGTCAACCTGTGGTCTGTGTGGGTCCTAATGCCCCAGTATAAACCAGCAGG
TCAACGTGTGGTCTGTGTGGGTCCTAATGCCCTGGTATAAACCAGCAGGTCAACTTGTGGTCTGTGTGGG
TCCTAATGCCCCGGTATAAACCAGCATGTCAACCTGTGGTCTGTGTGGGTCCTAATGCCCCGGTATAAAC
CAGCAGRTCAACCTGTGGTCTGTGTGGGTCCTAATGCCCCAGTATAAACCAGCASGTCAACCYGYGTYCY
KYKYGGGTCCTWATKMCSCSSYAKMWTCAAYCAMGYCAAMCYGWCSKCYKGTGTGGKTCYTARTSCCMTK
CWNWAWWYSRYCTSTKTGGCCTGTTGATGTCGTAAGATATGTATACGAGACAGCCTGTGGTCTGTGTGGG
TCCTAATGCCCCAGTATAAACCAGCAGGTCAACGTGTGGTCTGTGTGGGTCCTAATGCCCTGGTATAAAC
CAGCAGGTCAACTTGTGGTCTGTGTGGGTCCTAATGCCCCGGTATAAACCAGCATGTCAACCTGTGGTCT
GTTTGGTTACTAATGCCCCGGTATAAACCAGCACATCACCCTGTGGTCTGGGTGGGTCCTAATGCCACAG
TATAAACCAGCAGGCCAACCTGTGGTCTGTGTGGTTCCTAATGCCTCGGTACAAACCAGAATGCCACCAT
GAGGTCTTTCCGGGTCCTAATGCCACAGTATAAATGACACGGAGGGAGAAAGAGCAGAGGTCTAAGCCTG
CAGGTTCTCTGTTGGTCATTGCATGGCCCAAGACCTCGGTATAAACCAGTATGTCAATCTGTGGTTTGTG
TTGGTCCTAACACCGAGGTATACACATGTATGTCCGTCGGCAGTGTGTGATGTTTATAAGACCCAGGTAT
AAACCAGCAGGTCAACCTGTGGTCTGTGTGGGTCCTAATGCCCCGGTATAAACCAGCATGTCAACCTGTG
GTC
